Addgene plasmid #227291: pX330-CETN2
Purpose: Expresses SpCas9 and a sgRNA targeting the N-terminus of CETN2 for knock-in.
Depositing lab: Laurence Pelletier. Publication: qTAG: an adaptable plasmid scaffold for CRISPR-based endogenous tagging. Philip R, Sharma A, Matellan L, Erpf AC, Hsu WH, Tkach JM, Wyatt HDM, Pelletier L. EMBO J. 2024 Dec 12. doi: 10.1038/s44318-024-00337-5. PubMed 39668248.
Backbone
  Vector backbone: pX330
  Backbone manufacturer: Feng Zhang, Addgene #42230
  Backbone size w/o insert (bp): 8484
  Vector type: Mammalian Expression, CRISPR
Growth in bacteria
  Bacterial resistance: Ampicillin, 100 μg/mL
  Growth temperature: 37°C
  Growth strain: DH5alpha
  Copy number: Low Copy
Gene/Insert
  Gene/Insert name: sgRNA Targeting N-terminus of CETN2 (alt name: CETN2)
  gRNA/shRNA sequence: AAAGGCCTCCAACTTTAAGA
  Species: H. sapiens (human)
  Insert size (bp): 20
  Entrez Gene: CETN2 (a.k.a. CALT, CEN2)
  Promoter: U6
  Cloning method: Unknown
  Sequencing primers: 5′ GCCTTTTTACGGTTCCTGGC
Terms and licenses: Academic/Nonprofit Terms; Industry Terms: Not Available to Industry
How to cite: pX330-CETN2 was a gift from Laurence Pelletier (Addgene plasmid # 227291 ; http://n2t.net/addgene:227291 ; RRID:Addgene_227291)
