[The description below was written by a language model from this plasmid's Addgene catalogue record and pLannotate feature annotations shown in this document.]
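Description:
pX330-CETN2 is a mammalian CRISPR expression plasmid built on the pX330 backbone, which delivers both *Streptococcus pyogenes* Cas9 and a single guide RNA from one vector. It is propagated in *E. coli* through a ColE1/pUC-type origin and selected with ampicillin via the β-lactamase gene. The catalogue lists it as low copy even though the annotated origin is of the high-copy type. An f1 phage origin, small remnants of the pBR322 bom and rop regions, and a single AAV2 inverted terminal repeat are also annotated as backbone carry-over. With only one ITR found, the record gives no indication that the plasmid is meant for AAV packaging.

The insert is a 20-nucleotide spacer directed at the N-terminal coding region of human CETN2 (centrin 2). It sits between the human U6 RNA polymerase III promoter and the SpCas9 guide RNA scaffold, so that a complete sgRNA is transcribed. A second, partial scaffold fragment is annotated just downstream. Cas9 is driven separately by a hybrid promoter made of the CMV enhancer, the chicken β-actin promoter and a hybrid intron. The annotation splits the Cas9 coding sequence into contiguous N- and C-terminal portions that together form the full-length nuclease. It is followed by a nucleoplasmin bipartite nuclear localization signal and the bovine growth hormone polyadenylation signal.

Transfected into human cells, the plasmid produces a Cas9-induced double-strand break near the start of the CETN2 open reading frame. Its stated purpose is knock-in, and it was deposited with a CRISPR-based endogenous tagging toolkit. It would therefore be paired with a separate donor template carrying the tag to be inserted at the N-terminus of CETN2. That donor is not part of this construct.
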