Features (pLannotate 1.2.2; 19 found; start..end, strand, type, name):
      1..241     +  promoter       U6 promoter: RNA polymerase III promoter for human U6 snRNA
    271..346     +  misc_RNA       gRNA scaffold: guide RNA scaffold for the Streptococcus pyogenes CRISPR/Cas9 system
    353..396     +  misc_RNA       gRNA scaffold (fragment): guide RNA scaffold for the Streptococcus pyogenes CRISPR/Cas9 system
    443..728     +  enhancer       CMV enhancer: human cytomegalovirus immediate early enhancer; contains an 18-bp deletion relative to the standard CMV enhancer
    730..853     +  promoter       chicken β-actin promoter (fragment): contains a 21-bp deletion relative to the standard chicken β-actin promoter
    889..1045    +  promoter       chicken β-actin promoter (fragment): contains a 21-bp deletion relative to the standard chicken β-actin promoter
   1046..1273    +  intron         hybrid intron: hybrid between chicken β-actin (CBA) and minute virus of mice (MMV) introns (Gray et al., 2011)
   1411..3012    +  CDS            Cas9(N): N-terminal portion of Streptococcus pyogenes Cas9 (Zetsche et al., 2015)
   3013..5511    +  CDS            Cas9(C): C-terminal portion of Streptococcus pyogenes Cas9 (Zetsche et al., 2015)
   5512..5559    +  CDS            nucleoplasmin NLS: bipartite nuclear localization signal from nucleoplasmin
   5593..5704    +  polyA_signal   bGH poly(A) signal: bovine growth hormone polyadenylation signal
   5809..5949    +  repeat_region  AAV2 ITR: inverted terminal repeat of adeno-associated virus serotype 2 inverted
   5954..6005    -  misc_feature   bom (fragment): basis of mobility region from pBR322
   6024..6479    +  rep_origin     f1 ori (sequence partly withheld): f1 bacteriophage origin of replication; arrow indicates direction of (+) strand synthesis
   6480..6529    -  misc_feature   bom (fragment): basis of mobility region from pBR322
   6631..6666    -  CDS            rop (fragment): Rop protein, which maintains plasmids at low copy number; rop
   6761..6865    +  promoter       AmpR promoter: bla
   6866..7726    +  CDS            AmpR: β-lactamase; bla; confers resistance to ampicillin, carbenicillin, and related antibiotics
   7897..8485    +  rep_origin     ori: high-copy-number ColE1/pMB1/pBR322/pUC origin of replication
>Addgene plasmid #227291 | pX330-CETN2 | addgene full sequence | sequence record 451301 | Addgene NGS Result
GAGGGCCTATTTCCCATGATTCCTTCATATTTGCATATACGATACAAGGCTGTTAGAGAGATAATTGGAA
TTAATTTGACTGTAAACACAAAGATATTAGTACAAAATACGTGACGTAGAAAGTAATAATTTCTTGGGTA
GTTTGCAGTTTTAAAATTATGTTTTAAAATGGACTATCATATGCTTACCGTAACTTGAAAGTATTTCGAT
TTCTTGGCTTTATATATCTTGTGGAAAGGACGAAACACCGAAAGGCCTCCAACTTTAAGAGTTTTAGAGC
TAGAAATAGCAAGTTAAAATAAGGCTAGTCCGTTATCAACTTGAAAAAGTGGCACCGAGTCGGTGCTTTT
TTGTTTTAGAGCTAGAAATAGCAAGTTAAAATAAGGCTAGTCCGTTTTTAGCGCGTGCGCCAATTCTGCA
GACAAATGGCTCTAGAGGTACCCGTTACATAACTTACGGTAAATGGCCCGCCTGGCTGACCGCCCAACGA
CCCCCGCCCATTGACGTCAATAGTAACGCCAATAGGGACTTTCCATTGACGTCAATGGGTGGAGTATTTA
CGGTAAACTGCCCACTTGGCAGTACATCAAGTGTATCATATGCCAAGTACGCCCCCTATTGACGTCAATG
ACGGTAAATGGCCCGCCTGGCATTGTGCCCAGTACATGACCTTATGGGACTTTCCTACTTGGCAGTACAT
CTACGTATTAGTCATCGCTATTACCATGGTCGAGGTGAGCCCCACGTTCTGCTTCACTCTCCCCATCTCC
CCCCCCTCCCCACCCCCAATTTTGTATTTATTTATTTTTTAATTATTTTGTGCAGCGATGGGGGCGGGGG
GGGGGGGGGGGCGCGGCCCAGGGGGGGGGGGGGGGGGGGGGGGGGGGGGGGGGGGGGGGGGGGGGGGGGG
CGGGGCGGGGGCAGGCGCGGGGCGAGGCGGAGAGGTGCGGCGGCAGCCAATCAGAGCGGCGCGCTCCGAA
AGTTTCCTTTTATGGCGAGGCGGCGGCGGCGGCGGCCCTATAAAAAGCGAAGCGCGCGGCGGGCGGGAGT
CGCTGCGCGCTGCCTTCGCCCCGTGCCCCGCTCCGCCGCCGCCTCGCGCCGCCCGCCCCGGCTCTGACTG
ACCGCGTTACTCCCACAGGTGAGCGGGCGGGACGGCCCTTCTCCTCCGGGCTGTAATTAGCTGAGCAAGA
GGTAAGGGTTTAAGGGATGGTTGGTTGGTGGGGTATTAATGTTTAATTACCTGGAGCACCTGCCTGAAAT
CACTTTTTTTCAGGTTGGACCGGTGCCACCATGGACTATAAGGACCACGACGGAGACTACAAGGATCATG
ATATTGATTACAAAGACGATGACGATAAGATGGCCCCAAAGAAGAAGCGGAAGGTCGGTATCCACGGAGT
CCCAGCAGCCGACAAGAAGTACAGCATCGGCCTGGACATCGGCACCAACTCTGTGGGCTGGGCCGTGATC
ACCGACGAGTACAAGGTGCCCAGCAAGAAATTCAAGGTGCTGGGCAACACCGACCGGCACAGCATCAAGA
AGAACCTGATCGGAGCCCTGCTGTTCGACAGCGGCGAAACAGCCGAGGCCACCCGGCTGAAGAGAACCGC
CAGAAGAAGATACACCAGACGGAAGAACCGGATCTGCTATCTGCAAGAGATCTTCAGCAACGAGATGGCC
AAGGTGGACGACAGCTTCTTCCACAGACTGGAAGAGTCCTTCCTGGTGGAAGAGGATAAGAAGCACGAGC
GGCACCCCATCTTCGGCAACATCGTGGACGAGGTGGCCTACCACGAGAAGTACCCCACCATCTACCACCT
GAGAAAGAAACTGGTGGACAGCACCGACAAGGCCGACCTGCGGCTGATCTATCTGGCCCTGGCCCACATG
ATCAAGTTCCGGGGCCACTTCCTGATCGAGGGCGACCTGAACCCCGACAACAGCGACGTGGACAAGCTGT
TCATCCAGCTGGTGCAGACCTACAACCAGCTGTTCGAGGAAAACCCCATCAACGCCAGCGGCGTGGACGC
CAAGGCCATCCTGTCTGCCAGACTGAGCAAGAGCAGACGGCTGGAAAATCTGATCGCCCAGCTGCCCGGC
GAGAAGAAGAATGGCCTGTTCGGAAACCTGATTGCCCTGAGCCTGGGCCTGACCCCCAACTTCAAGAGCA
ACTTCGACCTGGCCGAGGATGCCAAACTGCAGCTGAGCAAGGACACCTACGACGACGACCTGGACAACCT
GCTGGCCCAGATCGGCGACCAGTACGCCGACCTGTTTCTGGCCGCCAAGAACCTGTCCGACGCCATCCTG
CTGAGCGACATCCTGAGAGTGAACACCGAGATCACCAAGGCCCCCCTGAGCGCCTCTATGATCAAGAGAT
ACGACGAGCACCACCAGGACCTGACCCTGCTGAAAGCTCTCGTGCGGCAGCAGCTGCCTGAGAAGTACAA
AGAGATTTTCTTCGACCAGAGCAAGAACGGCTACGCCGGCTACATTGACGGCGGAGCCAGCCAGGAAGAG
TTCTACAAGTTCATCAAGCCCATCCTGGAAAAGATGGACGGCACCGAGGAACTGCTCGTGAAGCTGAACA
GAGAGGACCTGCTGCGGAAGCAGCGGACCTTCGACAACGGCAGCATCCCCCACCAGATCCACCTGGGAGA
GCTGCACGCCATTCTGCGGCGGCAGGAAGATTTTTACCCATTCCTGAAGGACAACCGGGAAAAGATCGAG
AAGATCCTGACCTTCCGCATCCCCTACTACGTGGGCCCTCTGGCCAGGGGAAACAGCAGATTCGCCTGGA
TGACCAGAAAGAGCGAGGAAACCATCACCCCCTGGAACTTCGAGGAAGTGGTGGACAAGGGCGCTTCCGC
CCAGAGCTTCATCGAGCGGATGACCAACTTCGATAAGAACCTGCCCAACGAGAAGGTGCTGCCCAAGCAC
AGCCTGCTGTACGAGTACTTCACCGTGTATAACGAGCTGACCAAAGTGAAATACGTGACCGAGGGAATGA
GAAAGCCCGCCTTCCTGAGCGGCGAGCAGAAAAAGGCCATCGTGGACCTGCTGTTCAAGACCAACCGGAA
AGTGACCGTGAAGCAGCTGAAAGAGGACTACTTCAAGAAAATCGAGTGCTTCGACTCCGTGGAAATCTCC
GGCGTGGAAGATCGGTTCAACGCCTCCCTGGGCACATACCACGATCTGCTGAAAATTATCAAGGACAAGG
ACTTCCTGGACAATGAGGAAAACGAGGACATTCTGGAAGATATCGTGCTGACCCTGACACTGTTTGAGGA
CAGAGAGATGATCGAGGAACGGCTGAAAACCTATGCCCACCTGTTCGACGACAAAGTGATGAAGCAGCTG
AAGCGGCGGAGATACACCGGCTGGGGCAGGCTGAGCCGGAAGCTGATCAACGGCATCCGGGACAAGCAGT
CCGGCAAGACAATCCTGGATTTCCTGAAGTCCGACGGCTTCGCCAACAGAAACTTCATGCAGCTGATCCA
CGACGACAGCCTGACCTTTAAAGAGGACATCCAGAAAGCCCAGGTGTCCGGCCAGGGCGATAGCCTGCAC
GAGCACATTGCCAATCTGGCCGGCAGCCCCGCCATTAAGAAGGGCATCCTGCAGACAGTGAAGGTGGTGG
ACGAGCTCGTGAAAGTGATGGGCCGGCACAAGCCCGAGAACATCGTGATCGAAATGGCCAGAGAGAACCA
GACCACCCAGAAGGGACAGAAGAACAGCCGCGAGAGAATGAAGCGGATCGAAGAGGGCATCAAAGAGCTG
GGCAGCCAGATCCTGAAAGAACACCCCGTGGAAAACACCCAGCTGCAGAACGAGAAGCTGTACCTGTACT
ACCTGCAGAATGGGCGGGATATGTACGTGGACCAGGAACTGGACATCAACCGGCTGTCCGACTACGATGT
GGACCATATCGTGCCTCAGAGCTTTCTGAAGGACGACTCCATCGACAACAAGGTGCTGACCAGAAGCGAC
AAGAACCGGGGCAAGAGCGACAACGTGCCCTCCGAAGAGGTCGTGAAGAAGATGAAGAACTACTGGCGGC
AGCTGCTGAACGCCAAGCTGATTACCCAGAGAAAGTTCGACAATCTGACCAAGGCCGAGAGAGGCGGCCT
GAGCGAACTGGATAAGGCCGGCTTCATCAAGAGACAGCTGGTGGAAACCCGGCAGATCACAAAGCACGTG
GCACAGATCCTGGACTCCCGGATGAACACTAAGTACGACGAGAATGACAAGCTGATCCGGGAAGTGAAAG
TGATCACCCTGAAGTCCAAGCTGGTGTCCGATTTCCGGAAGGATTTCCAGTTTTACAAAGTGCGCGAGAT
CAACAACTACCACCACGCCCACGACGCCTACCTGAACGCCGTCGTGGGAACCGCCCTGATCAAAAAGTAC
CCTAAGCTGGAAAGCGAGTTCGTGTACGGCGACTACAAGGTGTACGACGTGCGGAAGATGATCGCCAAGA
GCGAGCAGGAAATCGGCAAGGCTACCGCCAAGTACTTCTTCTACAGCAACATCATGAACTTTTTCAAGAC
CGAGATTACCCTGGCCAACGGCGAGATCCGGAAGCGGCCTCTGATCGAGACAAACGGCGAAACCGGGGAG
ATCGTGTGGGATAAGGGCCGGGATTTTGCCACCGTGCGGAAAGTGCTGAGCATGCCCCAAGTGAATATCG
TGAAAAAGACCGAGGTGCAGACAGGCGGCTTCAGCAAAGAGTCTATCCTGCCCAAGAGGAACAGCGATAA
GCTGATCGCCAGAAAGAAGGACTGGGACCCTAAGAAGTACGGCGGCTTCGACAGCCCCACCGTGGCCTAT
TCTGTGCTGGTGGTGGCCAAAGTGGAAAAGGGCAAGTCCAAGAAACTGAAGAGTGTGAAAGAGCTGCTGG
GGATCACCATCATGGAAAGAAGCAGCTTCGAGAAGAATCCCATCGACTTTCTGGAAGCCAAGGGCTACAA
AGAAGTGAAAAAGGACCTGATCATCAAGCTGCCTAAGTACTCCCTGTTCGAGCTGGAAAACGGCCGGAAG
AGAATGCTGGCCTCTGCCGGCGAACTGCAGAAGGGAAACGAACTGGCCCTGCCCTCCAAATATGTGAACT
TCCTGTACCTGGCCAGCCACTATGAGAAGCTGAAGGGCTCCCCCGAGGATAATGAGCAGAAACAGCTGTT
TGTGGAACAGCACAAGCACTACCTGGACGAGATCATCGAGCAGATCAGCGAGTTCTCCAAGAGAGTGATC
CTGGCCGACGCTAATCTGGACAAAGTGCTGTCCGCCTACAACAAGCACCGGGATAAGCCCATCAGAGAGC
AGGCCGAGAATATCATCCACCTGTTTACCCTGACCAATCTGGGAGCCCCTGCCGCCTTCAAGTACTTTGA
CACCACCATCGACCGGAAGAGGTACACCAGCACCAAAGAGGTGCTGGACGCCACCCTGATCCACCAGAGC
ATCACCGGCCTGTACGAGACACGGATCGACCTGTCTCAGCTGGGAGGCGACAAAAGGCCGGCGGCCACGA
AAAAGGCCGGCCAGGCAAAAAAGAAAAAGTAAGAATTCCTAGAGCTCGCTGATCAGCCTCGACTGTGCCT
TCTAGTTGCCAGCCATCTGTTGTTTGCCCCTCCCCCGTGCCTTCCTTGACCCTGGAAGGTGCCACTCCCA
CTGTCCTTTCCTAATAAAATGAGGAAATTGCATCGCATTGTCTGAGTAGGTGTCATTCTATTCTGGGGGG
TGGGGTGGGGCAGGACAGCAAGGGGGAGGATTGGGAAGAGAATAGCAGGCATGCTGGGGAGCGGCCGCAG
GAACCCCTAGTGATGGAGTTGGCCACTCCCTCTCTGCGCGCTCGCTCGCTCACTGAGGCCGGGCGACCAA
AGGTCGCCCGACGCCCGGGCTTTGCCCGGGCGGCCTCAGTGAGCGAGCGAGCGCGCAGCTGCCTGCAGGG
GCGCCTGATGCGGTATTTTCTCCTTACGCATCTGTGCGGTATTTCACACCGCATA
[95 nt withheld, positions 6006-6100]
T
[46 nt withheld, positions 6102-6147]
C
[141 nt withheld, positions 6149-6289]
CCTTTGACGTTGGAGTCCACGTTCTTT
[37 nt withheld, positions 6317-6353]
ACTCTATCTCGGGCTATTCTTTTGATTTATAAGGGATTTTGCCGATTTCGGTCTATTGGTTAAAAAATGA
GCTGATTTAACAAAAATTTAACGCGAATTTTAACAAAATATTAACGTTTACAATTTTATGGTGCACTCTC
AGTACAATCTGCTCTGATGCCGCATAGTTAAGCCAGCCCCGACACCCGCCAACACCCGCTGACGCGCCCT
GACGGGCTTGTCTGCTCCCGGCATCCGCTTACAGACAAGCTGTGACCGTCTCCGGGAGCTGCATGTGTCA
GAGGTTTTCACCGTCATCACCGAAACGCGCGAGACGAAAGGGCCTCGTGATACGCCTATTTTTATAGGTT
AATGTCATGATAATAATGGTTTCTTAGACGTCAGGTGGCACTTTTCGGGGAAATGTGCGCGGAACCCCTA
TTTGTTTATTTTTCTAAATACATTCAAATATGTATCCGCTCATGAGACAATAACCCTGATAAATGCTTCA
ATAATATTGAAAAAGGAAGAGTATGAGTATTCAACATTTCCGTGTCGCCCTTATTCCCTTTTTTGCGGCA
TTTTGCCTTCCTGTTTTTGCTCACCCAGAAACGCTGGTGAAAGTAAAAGATGCTGAAGATCAGTTGGGTG
CACGAGTGGGTTACATCGAACTGGATCTCAACAGCGGTAAGATCCTTGAGAGTTTTCGCCCCGAAGAACG
TTTTCCAATGATGAGCACTTTTAAAGTTCTGCTATGTGGCGCGGTATTATCCCGTATTGACGCCGGGCAA
GAGCAACTCGGTCGCCGCATACACTATTCTCAGAATGACTTGGTTGAGTACTCACCAGTCACAGAAAAGC
ATCTTACGGATGGCATGACAGTAAGAGAATTATGCAGTGCTGCCATAACCATGAGTGATAACACTGCGGC
CAACTTACTTCTGACAACGATCGGAGGACCGAAGGAGCTAACCGCTTTTTTGCACAACATGGGGGATCAT
GTAACTCGCCTTGATCGTTGGGAACCGGAGCTGAATGAAGCCATACCAAACGACGAGCGTGACACCACGA
TGCCTGTAGCAATGGCAACAACGTTGCGCAAACTATTAACTGGCGAACTACTTACTCTAGCTTCCCGGCA
ACAATTAATAGACTGGATGGAGGCGGATAAAGTTGCAGGACCACTTCTGCGCTCGGCCCTTCCGGCTGGC
TGGTTTATTGCTGATAAATCTGGAGCCGGTGAGCGTGGAAGCCGCGGTATCATTGCAGCACTGGGGCCAG
ATGGTAAGCCCTCCCGTATCGTAGTTATCTACACGACGGGGAGTCAGGCAACTATGGATGAACGAAATAG
ACAGATCGCTGAGATAGGTGCCTCACTGATTAAGCATTGGTAACTGTCAGACCAAGTTTACTCATATATA
CTTTAGATTGATTTAAAACTTCATTTTTAATTTAAAAGGATCTAGGTGAAGATCCTTTTTGATAATCTCA
TGACCAAAATCCCTTAACGTGAGTTTTCGTTCCACTGAGCGTCAGACCCCGTAGAAAAGATCAAAGGATC
TTCTTGAGATCCTTTTTTTCTGCGCGTAATCTGCTGCTTGCAAACAAAAAAACCACCGCTACCAGCGGTG
GTTTGTTTGCCGGATCAAGAGCTACCAACTCTTTTTCCGAAGGTAACTGGCTTCAGCAGAGCGCAGATAC
CAAATACTGTTCTTCTAGTGTAGCCGTAGTTAGGCCACCACTTCAAGAACTCTGTAGCACCGCCTACATA
CCTCGCTCTGCTAATCCTGTTACCAGTGGCTGCTGCCAGTGGCGATAAGTCGTGTCTTACCGGGTTGGAC
TCAAGACGATAGTTACCGGATAAGGCGCAGCGGTCGGGCTGAACGGGGGGTTCGTGCACACAGCCCAGCT
TGGAGCGAACGACCTACACCGAACTGAGATACCTACAGCGTGAGCTATGAGAAAGCGCCACGCTTCCCGA
AGGGAGAAAGGCGGACAGGTATCCGGTAAGCGGCAGGGTCGGAACAGGAGAGCGCACGAGGGAGCTTCCA
GGGGGAAACGCCTGGTATCTTTATAGTCCTGTCGGGTTTCGCCACCTCTGACTTGAGCGTCGATTTTTGT
GATGCTCGTCAGGGGGGCGGAGCCTATGGAAAAACGCCAGCAACGCGGCCTTTTTACGGTTCCTGGCCTT
TTGCTGGCCTTTTGCTCACATGT
